Addgene plasmid #231878: pDest17_Gcn4 solvvol W
Purpose: Bacterial expression of N-terminally 6His tagged Gcn4 solvvol W
Depositing lab: Aseem Ansari & Tanja Mittag. Depositing organization: St. Jude Children's Research Hospital. Publication: Reconciling competing models on the roles of condensates and soluble complexes in transcription factor function. Bremer A, Lang WH, Kempen RP, Sweta K, Taylor AB, Borgia MB, Ansari AZ, Mittag T. bioRxiv [Preprint]. 2024 Nov 22:2024.11.21.624739. doi: 10.1101/2024.11.21.624739. PubMed 39605529.
Backbone
  Vector backbone: pDest17
  Backbone manufacturer: Invtirogen
  Vector type: Bacterial Expression
Growth in bacteria
  Bacterial resistance: Ampicillin, 100 μg/mL
  Growth temperature: 37°C
  Growth strain: DH5alpha
  Copy number: Low Copy
Gene/Insert
  Gene/Insert name: Gcn4 solvvol W
  Species: S. cerevisiae (budding yeast)
  Mutation: S101T, D103E, S104T, D115E, N116Q, S117T, S122T, N126W, D127E, D133E, D134E, S136T, S144T
  Promoter: T7
  Tag / fusion protein: 6xHis, TEV cleavage site (N terminal on backbone)
  Cloning method: Gateway Cloning
Terms and licenses: Academic/Nonprofit Terms; Industry Terms: Not Available to Industry
Depositor comments: The depositing lab recommends using BL21_pLysS strain for protein expression and purification. Please visit https://doi.org/10.1101/2024.11.21.624739 for bioRxiv preprint.
How to cite: pDest17_Gcn4 solvvol W was a gift from Aseem Ansari & Tanja Mittag (Addgene plasmid # 231878 ; http://n2t.net/addgene:231878 ; RRID:Addgene_231878)
