[The description below was written by a language model from this plasmid's Addgene catalogue record and pLannotate feature annotations shown in this document.]
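Description:
pDest17_Gcn4 solvvol W is a bacterial expression plasmid built by Gateway recombination into the pDEST17 destination backbone, designed to produce an N-terminally His-tagged variant of the Saccharomyces cerevisiae transcription factor Gcn4 in E. coli. The backbone is pBR322-derived: it carries a ColE1/pMB1-type origin together with the bom region and the rop gene, which keeps copy number low, consistent with the catalogue's low-copy designation. Selection is by ampicillin through the β-lactamase gene and its own promoter. The tetracycline resistance sequences and tet promoter annotated in the map are only fragments left over from pBR322, so they should not be regarded as a usable marker.

The expression cassette runs from a T7 promoter and the phage T7 gene 10 ribosome binding site into a histidine tag (recorded as 6xHis), followed by attB1, the Gcn4 coding region, attB2 and the T7 terminator. The attB sites are the scars of the Gateway reaction that installed the insert. The catalogue also lists a TEV protease cleavage site at the N terminus, which would allow tag removal after purification, although it is not separately annotated in the feature table. The annotated GCN4 match spans only about 350 nt, indicating a fragment of the protein rather than the full-length open reading frame. The insert carries thirteen substitutions between residues 101 and 144, mostly conservative swaps to slightly larger side chains (S to T, D to E, N to Q) plus N126W. Because transcription depends on T7 RNA polymerase, expression requires a host that supplies it, and the depositors recommend a BL21 pLysS strain. The associated work concerns the roles of condensates and soluble complexes in transcription factor function, so the plasmid's use is production of purified recombinant protein for such studies.
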