Features (pLannotate 1.2.2; 17 found; start..end, strand, type, name):
     21..39      +  promoter       T7 promoter: promoter for bacteriophage T7 RNA polymerase
     71..93      +  RBS            RBS: efficient ribosome binding site from bacteriophage T7 gene 10 (Olins and Rangwala, 1989)
    111..131     +  CDS            8xHis (fragment): 8xHis affinity tag
    140..164     +  protein_bind   attB1: mutant version of attB; recombination site for the Gateway® BP reaction BP Clonase™
    179..526     +  CDS            GCN4 (fragment): GCN4_YEAST - Also known as AAS101 From Saccharomyces cerevisiae (strain ATCC 204508 / S288c) (Baker's yeast).
    531..555     -  protein_bind   attB2: mutant version of attB; recombination site for the Gateway® BP reaction BP Clonase™
    565..614     +  CDS            SET1 (fragment): solubility-enhancement tag derived from T7 phage gene 10B
    622..669     +  terminator     T7 terminator: transcription terminator for bacteriophage T7 RNA polymerase
    695..987     -  CDS            TcR (fragment): tetracycline efflux protein; tet; confers resistance to tetracycline
   1035..1063    -  promoter       tet promoter: E. coli promoter for tetracycline efflux protein gene
   1176..1280    +  promoter       AmpR promoter: bla
   1281..2141    +  CDS            AmpR: β-lactamase; bla; confers resistance to ampicillin, carbenicillin, and related antibiotics
   2312..2900    +  rep_origin     ori: high-copy-number ColE1/pMB1/pBR322/pUC origin of replication
   3086..3225    -  misc_feature   bom: basis of mobility region from pBR322
   3327..3518    -  CDS            rop: Rop protein, which maintains plasmids at low copy number; rop
   3535..3915    +  CDS            YPB1_ECOLX: Protein predicted: Swiss-Prot protein existence level 4. From Escherichia coli.
   4157..5061    -  CDS            TcR (fragment): tetracycline efflux protein; tet; confers resistance to tetracycline
>Addgene plasmid #231878 | pDest17_Gcn4 solvvol W | addgene full sequence | sequence record 465536 | Addgene NGS Result
AGATCTCGATCCCGCGAAATTAATACGACTCACTATAGGGAGACCACAACGGTTTCCCTCTAGAAATAAT
TTTGTTTAACTTTAAGAAGGAGATATACATATGTCGTACTACCATCACCATCACCATCACCTCGAATCAA
CAAGTTTGTACAAAAAAGCAGGCTTCGAGAACCTGTATTTTCAGGGTAGCACCACCGAAACCACACCGAT
GTTTGAATATGAAAATCTGGAAGAACAGACCAAAGAATGGACCACACTGTTTGATTGGGAAATTCCGGTT
ACCACCGAAGAAGTTACCCTGGCAGATAAAGCAATTGAAACCGGTAGCGGTAGTGGTAGCGGTTCACCGG
AAAGCAGCGATCCGGCAGCACTGAAACGTGCCCGTAATACCGAAGCAGCACGTCGTAGCCGTGCACGTAA
ACTGCAGCGTATGAAACAGTTAGAAGATAAGGTTGAAGAACTGCTGTGCAAAAACTATCACCTGGAAAAT
GAAGTTGCCCGTCTGAAAAAGCTGGTTGGTGAACGTTAAGACCCAGCTTTCTTGTACAAAGTGGTTGATT
CGAGGCTGCTAACAAAGCCCGAAAGGAAGCTGAGTTGGCTGCTGCCACCGCTGAGCAATAACTAGCATAA
CCCCTTGGGGCCTCTAAACGGGTCTTGAGGGGTTTTTTGCTGAAAGGAGGAACTATATCCGGATATCCAC
AGGACGGGTGTGGTCGCCATGATCGCGTAGTCGATAGTGGCTCCAAGTAGCGAAGCGAGCAGGACTGGGC
GGCGGCCAAAGCGGTCGGACAGTGCTCCGAGAACGGGTGCGCATAGAAATTGCATCAACGCATATAGCGC
TAGCAGCACGCCATAGTGACTGGCGATGCTGTCGGAATGGACGATATCCCGCAAGAGGCCCGGCAGTACC
GGCATAACCAAGCCTATGCCTACAGCATCCAGGGTGACGGTGCCGAGGATGACGATGAGCGCATTGTTAG
ATTTCATACACGGTGCCTGACTGCGTTAGCAATTTAACTGTGATAAACTACCGCATTAAAGCTTATCGAT
GATAAGCTGTCAAACATGAGAATTCTTGAAGACGAAAGGGCCTCGTGATACGCCTATTTTTATAGGTTAA
TGTCATGATAATAATGGTTTCTTAGACGTCAGGTGGCACTTTTCGGGGAAATGTGCGCGGAACCCCTATT
TGTTTATTTTTCTAAATACATTCAAATATGTATCCGCTCATGAGACAATAACCCTGATAAATGCTTCAAT
AATATTGAAAAAGGAAGAGTATGAGTATTCAACATTTCCGTGTCGCCCTTATTCCCTTTTTTGCGGCATT
TTGCCTTCCTGTTTTTGCTCACCCAGAAACGCTGGTGAAAGTAAAAGATGCTGAAGATCAGTTGGGTGCA
CGAGTGGGTTACATCGAACTGGATCTCAACAGCGGTAAGATCCTTGAGAGTTTTCGCCCCGAAGAACGTT
TTCCAATGATGAGCACTTTTAAAGTTCTGCTATGTGGCGCGGTATTATCCCGTGTTGACGCCGGGCAAGA
GCAACTCGGTCGCCGCATACACTATTCTCAGAATGACTTGGTTGAGTACTCACCAGTCACAGAAAAGCAT
CTTACGGATGGCATGACAGTAAGAGAATTATGCAGTGCTGCCATAACCATGAGTGATAACACTGCGGCCA
ACTTACTTCTGACAACGATCGGAGGACCGAAGGAGCTAACCGCTTTTTTGCACAACATGGGGGATCATGT
AACTCGCCTTGATCGTTGGGAACCGGAGCTGAATGAAGCCATACCAAACGACGAGCGTGACACCACGATG
CCTGCAGCAATGGCAACAACGTTGCGCAAACTATTAACTGGCGAACTACTTACTCTAGCTTCCCGGCAAC
AATTAATAGACTGGATGGAGGCGGATAAAGTTGCAGGACCACTTCTGCGCTCGGCCCTTCCGGCTGGCTG
GTTTATTGCTGATAAATCTGGAGCCGGTGAGCGTGGGTCTCGCGGTATCATTGCAGCACTGGGGCCAGAT
GGTAAGCCCTCCCGTATCGTAGTTATCTACACGACGGGGAGTCAGGCAACTATGGATGAACGAAATAGAC
AGATCGCTGAGATAGGTGCCTCACTGATTAAGCATTGGTAACTGTCAGACCAAGTTTACTCATATATACT
TTAGATTGATTTAAAACTTCATTTTTAATTTAAAAGGATCTAGGTGAAGATCCTTTTTGATAATCTCATG
ACCAAAATCCCTTAACGTGAGTTTTCGTTCCACTGAGCGTCAGACCCCGTAGAAAAGATCAAAGGATCTT
CTTGAGATCCTTTTTTTCTGCGCGTAATCTGCTGCTTGCAAACAAAAAAACCACCGCTACCAGCGGTGGT
TTGTTTGCCGGATCAAGAGCTACCAACTCTTTTTCCGAAGGTAACTGGCTTCAGCAGAGCGCAGATACCA
AATACTGTCCTTCTAGTGTAGCCGTAGTTAGGCCACCACTTCAAGAACTCTGTAGCACCGCCTACATACC
TCGCTCTGCTAATCCTGTTACCAGTGGCTGCTGCCAGTGGCGATAAGTCGTGTCTTACCGGGTTGGACTC
AAGACGATAGTTACCGGATAAGGCGCAGCGGTCGGGCTGAACGGGGGGTTCGTGCACACAGCCCAGCTTG
GAGCGAACGACCTACACCGAACTGAGATACCTACAGCGTGAGCTATGAGAAAGCGCCACGCTTCCCGAAG
GGAGAAAGGCGGACAGGTATCCGGTAAGCGGCAGGGTCGGAACAGGAGAGCGCACGAGGGAGCTTCCAGG
GGGAAACGCCTGGTATCTTTATAGTCCTGTCGGGTTTCGCCACCTCTGACTTGAGCGTCGATTTTTGTGA
TGCTCGTCAGGGGGGCGGAGCCTATGGAAAAACGCCAGCAACGCGGCCTTTTTACGGTTCCTGGCCTTTT
GCTGGCCTTTTGCTCACATGTTCTTTCCTGCGTTATCCCCTGATTCTGTGGATAACCGTATTACCGCCTT
TGAGTGAGCTGATACCGCTCGCCGCAGCCGAACGACCGAGCGCAGCGAGTCAGTGAGCGAGGAAGCGGAA
GAGCGCCTGATGCGGTATTTTCTCCTTACGCATCTGTGCGGTATTTCACACCGCAATGGTGCACTCTCAG
TACAATCTGCTCTGATGCCGCATAGTTAAGCCAGTATACACTCCGCTATCGCTACGTGACTGGGTCATGG
CTGCGCCCCGACACCCGCCAACACCCGCTGACGCGCCCTGACGGGCTTGTCTGCTCCCGGCATCCGCTTA
CAGACAAGCTGTGACCGTCTCCGGGAGCTGCATGTGTCAGAGGTTTTCACCGTCATCACCGAAACGCGCG
AGGCAGCTGCGGTAAAGCTCATCAGCGTGGTCGTGAAGCGATTCACAGATGTCTGCCTGTTCATCCGCGT
CCAGCTCGTTGAGTTTCTCCAGAAGCGTTAATGTCTGGCTTCTGATAAAGCGGGCCATGTTAAGGGCGGT
TTTTTCCTGTTTGGTCACTGATGCCTCCGTGTAAGGGGGATTTCTGTTCATGGGGGTAATGATACCGATG
AAACGAGAGAGGATGCTCACGATACGGGTTACTGATGATGAACATGCCCGGTTACTGGAACGTTGTGAGG
GTAAACAACTGGCGGTATGGATGCGGCGGGACCAGAGAAAAATCACTCAGGGTCAATGCCAGCGCTTCGT
TAATACAGATGTAGGTGTTCCACAGGGTAGCCAGCAGCATCCTGCGATGCAGATCCGGAACATAATGGTG
CAGGGCGCTGACTTCCGCGTTTCCAGACTTTACGAAACACGGAAACCGAAGACCATTCATGTTGTTGCTC
AGGTCGCAGACGTTTTGCAGCAGCAGTCGCTTCACGTTCGCTCGCGTATCGGTGATTCATTCTGCTAACC
AGTAAGGCAACCCCGCCAGCCTAGCCGGGTCCTCAACGACAGGAGCACGATCATGCGCACCCGTGGCCAG
GACCCAACGCTGCCCGAGATGCGCCGCGTGCGGCTGCTGGAGATGGCGGACGCGATGGATATGTTCTGCC
AAGGGTTGGTTTGCGCATTCACAGTTCTCCGCAAGAATTGATTGGCTCCAATTCTTGGAGTGGTGAATCC
GTTAGCGAGGTGCCGCCGGCTTCCATTCAGGTCGAGGTGGCCCGGCTCCATGCACCGCGACGCAACGCGG
GGAGGCAGACAAGGTATAGGGCGGCGCCTACAATCCATGCCAACCCGTTCCATGTGCTCGCCGAGGCGGC
ATAAATCGCCGTGACGATCAGCGGTCCAATGATCGAAGTTAGGCTGGTAAGAGCCGCGAGCGATCCTTGA
AGCTGTCCCTGATGGTCGTCATCTACCTGCCTGGACAGCATGGCCTGCAACGCGGGCATCCCGATGCCGC
CGGAAGCGAGAAGAATCATAATGGGGAAGGCCATCCAGCCTCGCGTCGCGAACGCCAGCAAGACGTAGCC
CAGCGCGTCGGCCGCCATGCCGGCGATAATGGCCTGCTTCTCGCCGAAACGTTTGGTGGCGGGACCAGTG
ACGAAGGCTTGAGCGAGGGCGTGCAAGATTCCGAATACCGCAAGCGACAGGCCGATCATCGTCGCGCTCC
AGCGAAAGCGGTCCTCGCCGAAAATGACCCAGAGCGCTGCCGGCACCTGTCCTACGAGTTGCATGATAAA
GAAGACAGTCATAAGTGCGGCGACGATAGTCATGCCCCGCGCCCACCGGAAGGAGCTGACTGGGTTGAAG
GCTCTCAAGGGCATCGGTCGATCGACGCTCTCCCTTATGCGACTCCTGCATTAGGAAGCAGCCCAGTAGT
AGGTTGAGGCCGTTGAGCACCGCCGCCGCAAGGAATGGTGCATGCAAGGAGATGGCGCCCAACAGTCCCC
CGGCCACGGGGCCTGCCACCATACCCACGCCGAAACAAGCGCTCATGAGCCCGAAGTGGCGAGCCCGATC
TTCCCCATCGGTGATGTCGGCGATATAGGCGCCAGCAACCGCACCTGTGGCGCCGGTGATGCCGGCCACG
ATGCGTCCGGCGTAGAGGATCG
