>Addgene plasmid #231878 | pDest17_Gcn4 solvvol W | depositor partial sequence | sequence record 455709 | Orf Sequence
GGTAGCACCACCGAAACCACACCGATGTTTGAATATGAAAATCTGGAAGAACAGACCAAAGAATGGACCA
CACTGTTTGATTGGGAAATTCCGGTTACCACCGAAGAAGTTACCCTGGCAGATAAAGCAATTGAAACCGG
TAGCGGTAGTGGTAGCGGTTCACCGGAAAGCAGCGATCCGGCAGCACTGAAACGTGCCCGTAATACCGAA
GCAGCACGTCGTAGCCGTGCACGTAAACTGCAGCGTATGAAACAGTTAGAAGATAAGGTTGAAGAACTGC
TGTGCAAAAACTATCACCTGGAAAATGAAGTTGCCCGTCTGAAAAAGCTGGTTGGTGAACGT
